>Addgene plasmid #37040 | pBabe-puro-TGFβRII-HA | addgene partial sequence | sequence record 57049 | pBABE3 5'-ACCCTAACTGACACACATTCC-3'
ATTCCTAGAGGCTAGCATAATCAGGAACATCATATTTGGTAGTGTTTAGGGAGCCGTCTTCAGGAATCTT
CTCCTCCGAGCAGCTCCTCCCCGAGAGCCTGTCCAGATGCTCCAGCTCACTGAAGCGTTCTGCCACACAC
TGGGCTGTGAGACGGGCCTCTGGGTCGTGGTCCCAGCACTCAGTCAACGTCTCACACACCATCTGGATGC
CCTGGTGGTTGAGCCAGAAGCTGGGAATTTCTGGTCGCCCTCGATCTCTCAACACGTTGTCCTTCATGCT
TTCGACACAGGGGTGCTCCCGCACCTTGGAACCAAATGGAGGCTCATAATCTTTTACTTCTCCCACTGCA
TTACAGCGAGATGTCATTTCCCAGAGCACCAGAGCCATGGAGTAGACATCGGTCTGCTTGAAGGACTCAA
CATTCTCCAAATTCATCCTGGATTCTAGGACTTCTGGAGCCATGTATCTTGCAGTTCCCACCTGCCCACT
GTTAGCCAGGTCATCCACAGACAGAGTAGGGTCCAGACGCAGGGAAAGCCCAAAGTCACACAGGCAGCAG
GTTAGGTCGTTCTTCACGAGGATATTGGAGCTCTTGAGGTCCCTGTGCACGATGGGCATCTTGGGCCTCC
CACATGGAGTGTGATCACTGTGGAGGTGAGCAATCCCCCGGGCGAGGGAGCTGCCCAGCTTGCGCAGGTC
CTCCCAGCTGATGACATGCCGCGTCAGGTACTCCTGTAGGTTGCCCTTGGCGTGGAAGGCGGTGATCAGC
CAGTATTGTTTCCCCAACTCCGTCTTCCGCTCCTCAGCCGTCAGGAACTGGAGTATGTT
