[The description below was written by a language model from this plasmid's Addgene catalogue record.]
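Description:
pBabe-puro-TGFβRII-HA is a retroviral mammalian expression plasmid built on the pBabe-puro backbone, carrying the human TGFβ type II receptor (TGFβRII) with a C-terminal HA epitope tag. The insert of roughly 1.8 kb sits in a backbone of about 5.2 kb, giving a total of approximately 7 kb. In bacteria the plasmid is maintained at high copy number under ampicillin selection. No feature table accompanies the record, so the origin of replication and other backbone elements are not itemised. The promoter that drives the puromycin marker is likewise not stated.

Expression of the receptor is driven by the 5' LTR, as is usual for pBabe-type vectors. In this design the long terminal repeats flank the cargo, allowing the transcript to be packaged into retroviral particles when the plasmid is introduced into a suitable packaging cell line. After infection, the provirus integrates into the target cell genome. Puromycin resistance then allows selection of stably transduced mammalian cells. The HA tag permits detection or immunoprecipitation of the exogenous receptor with anti-HA antibodies, distinguishing it from any endogenous protein. The insert was blunt-ended and ligated into the SnaBI-cut vector, so both SnaBI junctions were destroyed and the fragment cannot be released with that enzyme. Part of the plasmid derives from a construct made in another laboratory.

The associated publication concerns Smad4 inactivation in colon cancer malignancy and drug resistance. This suggests the construct was used to express or restore TGFβ receptor function stably in cancer cells in order to study TGFβ/Smad signalling, though the record does not describe the specific experiments.
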