Addgene plasmid #37040: pBabe-puro-TGFβRII-HA
Depositing lab: Sam Thiagalingam. Depositing organization: Boston University Medical Campus. Publication: Smad4 inactivation promotes malignancy and drug resistance of colon cancer. Papageorgis P, Cheng K, Ozturk S, Gong Y, Lambert AW, Abdolmaleky HM, Zhou JR, Thiagalingam S. Cancer Res. 2011 Feb 1;71(3):998-1008. Epub 2011 Jan 18. 10.1158/0008-5472.CAN-09-3269 PubMed 21245094.
Backbone
  Vector backbone: pBabe-puro
  Backbone manufacturer: Weinberg Lab
  Backbone size w/o insert (bp): 5169
  Total vector size (bp): 7000
  Vector type: Mammalian Expression, Retroviral
  Selectable markers: Puromycin
Growth in bacteria
  Bacterial resistance: Ampicillin, 100 μg/mL
  Growth temperature: 37°C
  Growth strain: DH5alpha
  Copy number: High Copy
Gene/Insert
  Gene/Insert name: TGFβRII
  Species: H. sapiens (human)
  Insert size (bp): 1800
  Promoter: 5'LTR
  Tag / fusion protein: HA (C terminal on insert)
  Cloning method: Restriction Enzyme; 5′ cloning site SnaBI (destroyed during cloning); 3′ cloning site SnaBI (destroyed during cloning)
  Sequencing primers: 5′ pBABE5'; 3′ pBABE3'
Resource information
  A portion of this plasmid was derived from a plasmid made by: Dr. Bert Vogelstein, Johns Hopkins University
Terms and licenses: Academic/Nonprofit Terms; Industry Terms: Not Available to Industry
Depositor comments: Insert was blunt-ended and ligated into SnaBI-digested pBabe-puro.
How to cite: pBabe-puro-TGFβRII-HA was a gift from Sam Thiagalingam (Addgene plasmid # 37040 ; http://n2t.net/addgene:37040 ; RRID:Addgene_37040)
